>Addgene plasmid #60109 | 2P0E | depositor partial sequence | sequence record 96067 | Insert DNA Sequence
AAAACATTTATCATTGGAATCAGTGGTGTGACAAACAGTGGCAAAACAACACTGGCTAAGAATTTGCAGA
AACACCTCCCAAATTGCAGTGTCATATCTCAGGATGATTTCTTCAAGCCAGAGTCTGAGATAGAGACAGA
TAAAAATGGATTTTTGCAGTACGATGTGCTTGAAGCACTTAACATGGAAAAAATGATGTCAGCCATTTCC
TGCTGGATGGAAAGCGCAAGACACTCTGTGGTATCAACAGACCAGGAAAGTGCTGAGGAAATTCCCATTT
TAATCATCGAAGGTTTTCTTCTTTTTAATTATAAGCCCCTTGACACTATATGGAATAGAAGCTATTTCCT
GACGATTCCATATGAAGAATGTAAAAGGAGGAGGAGTACAAGGGTCTATCAGCCTCCAGACTCTCCGGGA
TACTTTGATGGCCATGTGTGGCCCATGTATCTAAAGTACAGACAAGAAATGCAGGACATCACATGGGAAG
TTGTGTACCTGGATGGAACAAAATCTGAAGAGGACCTCTTTTTGCAAGTATATGAAGATCTAATACAAGA
ACTA
