>Addgene plasmid #60109 | 2P0E | addgene partial sequence | sequence record 97189 | T7 5'-TAATACGACTCACTATAGGG-3'
TTTTGTTTACTTTAAGAAGGAGATATACCATGGGCAGCAGCCATCATCATCATCATCACAGCAGCGGCCT
GGTTCCGCGTGGTAGTAAAACATTTATCATTGGAATCAGTGGTGTGACAAACAGTGGCAAAACAACACTG
GCTAAGAATTTGCAGAAACACCTCCCAAATTGCAGTGTCATATCTCAGGATGATTTCTTCAAGCCAGAGT
CTGAGATAGAGACAGATAAAAATGGATTTTTGCAGTACGATGTGCTTGAAGCACTTAACATGGAAAAAAT
GATGTCAGCCATTTCCTGCTGGATGGAAAGCGCAAGACACTCTGTGGTATCAACAGACCAGGAAAGTGCT
GAGGAAATTCCCATTTTAATCATCGAAGGTTTTCTTCTTTTTAATTATAAGCCCCTTGACACTATATGGA
ATAGAAGCTATTTCCTGACGATTCCATATGAAGAATGTAAAAGGAGGAGGAGTACAAGGGTCTATCAGCC
TCCAGACTCTCCGGGATACTTTGATGGCCATGTGTGGCCCATGTATCTAAAGTACAGACAAGAAATGCAG
GACATCACATGGGAAGTTGTGTACCTGGATGGAACAAAATCTGAAGAGGACCTCTTTTTGCAAGTATATG
AAGATCTAATACAAGAACTATGATGACGAAGCTTGCGGCCGCACTCGAGCACCACCACCACCACCACTGA
GATCCGGCTGCTAACAAAGCCCGAAAGGAAGCTGAGTTGGCTGCTGCCACCGCTGAGCAATAACTAGCAT
AA
