>Addgene plasmid #60109 | 2P0E | addgene partial sequence | sequence record 97190 | T7term 5'-GCTAGTTATTGCTCAGCGG-3'
CTTTGTTAGCAGCCGGATCTCAGTGGTGGTGGTGGTGGTGCTCGAGTGCGGCCGCAAGCTTCGTCATCAT
AGTTCTTGTATTAGATCTTCATATACTTGCAAAAAGAGGTCCTCTTCAGATTTTGTTCCATCCAGGTACA
CAACTTCCCATGTGATGTCCTGCATTTCTTGTCTGTACTTTAGATACATGGGCCACACATGGCCATCAAA
GTATCCCGGAGAGTCTGGAGGCTGATAGACCCTTGTACTCCTCCTCCTTTTACATTCTTCATATGGAATC
GTCAGGAAATAGCTTCTATTCCATATAGTGTCAAGGGGCTTATAATTAAAAAGAAGAAAACCTTCGATGA
TTAAAATGGGAATTTCCTCAGCACTTTCCTGGTCTGTTGATACCACAGAGTGTCTTGCGCTTTCCATCCA
GCAGGAAATGGCTGACATCATTTTTTCCATGTTAAGTGCTTCAAGCACATCGTACTGCAAAAATCCATTT
TTATCTGTCTCTATCTCAGACTCTGGCTTGAAGAAATCATCCTGAGATATGACACTGCAATTTGGGAGGT
GTTTCTGCAAATTCTTAGCCAGTGTTGTTTTGCCACTGTTTGTCACACCACTGATTCCAATGATAAATGT
TTTACTACCACGCGGAACCAGGCCGCTGCTGTGATGATGATGATGATGGCTGCTGCCCATGGTATATCTC
CTTCTTAAAGTT
