[The description below was written by a language model from this plasmid's Addgene catalogue record.]
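Description:
2P0E is a bacterial expression plasmid built on the pET28-LIC backbone, a pET-family vector adapted for ligation-independent cloning. It carries a 564 bp human insert derived from NMRK1 (also known as C9orf95 or NRK1), the gene encoding nicotinamide riboside kinase 1. The plasmid is selected with kanamycin and is listed as high copy. The record names DH5alpha as the propagation strain, a cloning host that lacks T7 RNA polymerase, so protein production would require transfer to a strain that supplies that polymerase. No feature table accompanies the record, so the origin of replication and other backbone elements are not documented individually.

Expression of the insert is driven by the T7 promoter, and the protein is produced with an N-terminal 6xHis tag, which allows purification by immobilised metal affinity chromatography. The T7 promoter and T7 terminator regions flanking the cloning site serve as the sequencing primer sites.

The construct was made for structure determination, and its name corresponds to the Protein Data Bank entry for the resulting NRK1 structure. The catalogue cautions that the insert may not represent the full open reading frame, as is common for crystallography constructs in which the boundaries are trimmed to favour soluble, well-ordered protein. The mutation field refers to depositor comments that are not included in the record, so any sequence differences from the reference cDNA cannot be specified here. Typical uses would be recombinant production of NRK1 for structural, biochemical or enzymatic studies.
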