Addgene plasmid #60109: 2P0E
Purpose: Bacterial expression for structure determination; may not be full ORF
Depositing lab: Cheryl Arrowsmith. Depositing organization: University of Toronto.
Backbone
  Vector backbone: pET28-LIC
  Vector type: Bacterial Expression
Growth in bacteria
  Bacterial resistance: Kanamycin, 50 μg/mL
  Growth temperature: 37°C
  Growth strain: DH5alpha
  Copy number: High Copy
Gene/Insert
  Gene/Insert name: C9orf95:C9orf95_dml-X01:C201158 (alt names: PDB ID: 2P0E; C9orf95:HPC041-D03:C28049; NRK1)
  Species: H. sapiens (human)
  Insert size (bp): 564
  Mutation: See comments
  GenBank ID: BC001366 PDB ID: 2P0E
  Entrez Gene: NMRK1 (a.k.a. C9orf95, NRK1, bA235O14.2)
  Promoter: T7
  Tag / fusion protein: 6xHis (N terminal on insert)
  Cloning method: Ligation Independent Cloning
  Sequencing primers: 5′ T7; 3′ T7 Terminal
Terms and licenses: Academic/Nonprofit Terms; Industry Terms: Not Available to Industry
How to cite: 2P0E was a gift from Cheryl Arrowsmith (Addgene plasmid # 60109 ; http://n2t.net/addgene:60109 ; RRID:Addgene_60109)
